Addgene plasmid #214445: pMIA3-Pansio
Depositing lab: Roger Foo. Publication: Computationally defined and in vitro validated putative genomic safe harbour loci for transgene expression in human cells. Autio MI, Motakis E, Perrin A, Bin Amin T, Tiang Z, Do DV, Wang J, Tan JKM, Ding SSL, Tan WX, Lee CJM, Teo AKK, Foo R. Elife. 2024 Jan 2;13:e79592. doi: 10.7554/eLife.79592. PubMed 38164941.
Backbone
  Vector backbone: pMIA3
  Backbone size w/o insert (bp): 9825
  Vector type: Mammalian Expression, CRISPR
Growth in bacteria
  Bacterial resistance: Ampicillin, 100 μg/mL
  Growth temperature: 37°C
  Growth strain: DH5alpha
  Copy number: High Copy
Gene/Insert
  Gene/Insert name: eSpCas9-P2A-mRuby2-P2A-tp53dn
  gRNA/shRNA sequence: Pansio-1 GSH targeting gRNA (430rev)
  Species: Synthetic
Terms and licenses: Academic/Nonprofit Terms; Industry Terms: Not Available to Industry
How to cite: pMIA3-Pansio was a gift from Roger Foo (Addgene plasmid # 214445 ; http://n2t.net/addgene:214445 ; RRID:Addgene_214445)
