[The description below was written by a language model from this plasmid's Addgene catalogue record and pLannotate feature annotations shown in this document.]
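Description:
pMIA3-Pansio is an all-in-one mammalian CRISPR expression plasmid built on the pMIA3 backbone. It is designed to deliver a nuclease, a guide RNA and accessory proteins from a single vector of about 9.8 kb. It is propagated in E. coli as a high-copy plasmid through a ColE1/pUC-type origin and selected with ampicillin via the β-lactamase gene. An f1 phage origin is also present. A single AAV2 inverted terminal repeat lies downstream of the expression cassette. With only one ITR annotated, it is most likely a remnant of an ancestral backbone rather than a functional AAV packaging unit, and the record does not describe viral use.

The plasmid carries two transcription units. A human U6 RNA polymerase III promoter drives a guide RNA with the Streptococcus pyogenes scaffold. According to the catalogue entry, this guide (430rev) targets the Pansio-1 candidate genomic safe harbour locus. A partial second scaffold copy is annotated immediately after the first.

Downstream, an EF-1α core promoter with intron A sequences drives one polycistronic open reading frame, which ends in a bovine growth hormone polyadenylation signal. This frame encodes eSpCas9, the enhanced-specificity S. pyogenes Cas9 variant, followed by the red fluorescent protein mRuby2 and a dominant-negative p53 fragment annotated as matching mouse Tp53. P2A self-cleaving peptides separate the three proteins. mRuby2 allows transfected cells to be identified or sorted. The p53 fragment is presumably included to dampen the p53-mediated response to double-strand breaks, which can improve survival of edited cells.

The associated work concerns computationally predicted human safe harbour sites, so the plasmid is suited to cutting at Pansio-1 for targeted transgene integration. The record does not describe a donor template, which would have to be supplied separately.
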