Features (pLannotate 1.2.2; 17 found; start..end, strand, type, name):
     39..279     +  promoter       U6 promoter: RNA polymerase III promoter for human U6 snRNA
    308..383     +  misc_RNA       gRNA scaffold: guide RNA scaffold for the Streptococcus pyogenes CRISPR/Cas9 system
    390..433     +  misc_RNA       gRNA scaffold (fragment): guide RNA scaffold for the Streptococcus pyogenes CRISPR/Cas9 system
    496..707     +  promoter       EF-1α core promoter: core promoter for human elongation factor EF-1α
    708..817     +  intron         EF-1α intron A (fragment): intron upstream of the start codon of human EF-1α
   1443..1646    +  intron         EF-1α intron A: truncated intron upstream of the start codon of human EF-1α
   1813..3414    +  CDS            Cas9(N): N-terminal portion of Streptococcus pyogenes Cas9 (Zetsche et al., 2015)
   3415..5913    +  CDS            Cas9(C): C-terminal portion of Streptococcus pyogenes Cas9 (Zetsche et al., 2015)
   6013..6723    +  CDS            mRuby2: mRuby2 is a basic (constitutively fluorescent) red fluorescent protein published in 2012, derived from Entacmaea quadricolor. It has moderate acid sensitivity.
   6823..7095    +  CDS            Tp53 (fragment): P53_MOUSE - Also known as P53, Trp53. Experimental evidence at protein level: Swiss-Prot protein existence level 1. Acts as a tumor suppressor in many tumor types; induces growth arrest or apoptosis depending on the physiological circumstances and cell type. Involved in cell cycle regulation as a trans-activator that acts to negatively regulate cell division by controlling a set of genes required for this process. One of the activated genes is an inhibitor of cyclin-dependent kinases. Apoptosis induction seems to be mediated either by stimulation of BAX and FAS antigen expression, or by repres
   7132..7243    +  polyA_signal   bGH poly(A) signal: bovine growth hormone polyadenylation signal
   7348..7488    +  repeat_region  AAV2 ITR: inverted terminal repeat of adeno-associated virus serotype 2 inverted
   7493..7544    -  misc_feature   bom (fragment): basis of mobility region from pBR322
   7563..7991    +  rep_origin     f1 ori (sequence partly withheld): f1 bacteriophage origin of replication; arrow indicates direction of (+) strand synthesis
   8035..8139    +  promoter       AmpR promoter: bla
   8140..9000    +  CDS            AmpR: β-lactamase; bla; confers resistance to ampicillin, carbenicillin, and related antibiotics
   9171..9759    +  rep_origin     ori: high-copy-number ColE1/pMB1/pBR322/pUC origin of replication
>Addgene plasmid #214445 | pMIA3-Pansio | addgene full sequence | sequence record 433843 | Addgene NGS Result
CCGGCCAGATCTGAGCTCGCGGCCGCGATATCGCTAGCGAGGGCCTATTTCCCATGATTCCTTCATATTT
GCATATACGATACAAGGCTGTTAGAGAGATAATTGGAATTAATTTGACTGTAAACACAAAGATATTAGTA
CAAAATACGTGACGTAGAAAGTAATAATTTCTTGGGTAGTTTGCAGTTTTAAAATTATGTTTTAAAATGG
ACTATCATATGCTTACCGTAACTTGAAAGTATTTCGATTTCTTGGCTTTATATATCTTGTGGAAAGGACG
AAACACCGCACCTGGAGACACTACCAAGTTTTAGAGCTAGAAATAGCAAGTTAAAATAAGGCTAGTCCGT
TATCAACTTGAAAAAGTGGCACCGAGTCGGTGCTTTTTTGTTTTAGAGCTAGAAATAGCAAGTTAAAATA
AGGCTAGTCCGTTTTTAGCGCGTGCGCCAATTCTGCAGACAAATGGCTCTAGATTCACTCGAGGTGCCCG
TCAGTGGGCAGAGCGCACATCGCCCACAGTCCCCGAGAAGTTGGGGGGAGGGGTCGGCAATTGAACCGGT
GCCTAGAGAAGGTGGCGCGGGGTAAACTGGGAAAGTGATGTCGTGTACTGGCTCCGCCTTTTTCCCGAGG
GTGGGGGAGAACCGTATATAAGTGCAGTAGTCGCCGTGAACGTTCTTTTTCGCAACGGGTTTGCCGCCAG
AACACAGGTAAGTGCTGTGTGTGGTTCCCGCGGGCCTGGCCTCTTTACGGGTTATGGCCCTTGCGTGCCT
TGAATTACTTCCACCTGGCTGCAGTACGTGATTCTTGATCCCGAGCTTCGGGTTGGAAGTGGGTGGGAGA
GTTCGAGGCCTTGCGCTTAAGGAGCCCCTTCGCCTCGTGCTTGAGTTGAGGCCTGGCCTGGGCGCTGGGG
CCGCCGCGTGCGAATCTGGTGGCACCTTCGCGCCTGTCTCGCTGCTTTCGATAAGTCTCTAGCCATTTAA
AATTTTTGATGACCTGCTGCGACGCTTTTTTTCTGGCAAGATAGTCTTGTAAATGCGGGCCAAGATCTGC
ACACTGGTATTTCGGTTTTTGGGGCCGCGGGCGGCGACGGGGCCCGTGCGTCCCAGCGCACATGTTCGGC
GAGGCGGGGCCTGCGAGCGCGGCCACCGAGAATCGGACGGGGGTAGTCTCAAGCTGGCCGGCCTGCTCTG
GTGCCTGGCCTCGCGCCGCCGTGTATCGCCCCGCCCTGGGCGGCAAGGCTGGCCCGGTCGGCACCAGTTG
CGTGAGCGGAAAGATGGCCGCTTCCCGGCCCTGCTGCAGGGAGCTCAAAATGGAGGACGCGGCGCTCGGG
AGAGCGGGCGGGTGAGTCACCCACACAAAGGAAAAGGGCCTTTCCGTCCTCAGCCGTCGCTTCATGTGAC
TCCACGGAGTACCGGGCGCCGTCCAGGCACCTCGATTAGTTCTCGAGCTTTTGGAGTACGTCGTCTTTAG
GTTGGGGGGAGGGGTTTTATGCGATGGAGTTTCCCCACACTGAGTGGGTGGAGACTGAAGTTAGGCCAGC
TTGGCACTTGATGTAATTCTCCTTGGAATTTGCCCTTTTTGAGTTTGGATCTTGGTTCATTCTCAAGCCT
CAGACAGTGGTTCAAAGTTTTTTTCTTCCATTTCAGGTGTCGTGAGGATAATCACTTTTTTTCAGGTTGG
ACCGGTGCCACCATGGACTATAAGGACCACGACGGAGACTACAAGGATCATGATATTGATTACAAAGACG
ATGACGATAAGATGGCCCCAAAGAAGAAGCGGAAGGTCGGTATCCACGGAGTCCCAGCAGCCGACAAGAA
GTACAGCATCGGCCTGGACATCGGCACCAACTCTGTGGGCTGGGCCGTGATCACCGACGAGTACAAGGTG
CCCAGCAAGAAATTCAAGGTGCTGGGCAACACCGACCGGCACAGCATCAAGAAGAACCTGATCGGAGCCC
TGCTGTTCGACAGCGGCGAAACAGCCGAGGCCACCCGGCTGAAGAGAACCGCCAGAAGAAGATACACCAG
ACGGAAGAACCGGATCTGCTATCTGCAAGAGATCTTCAGCAACGAGATGGCCAAGGTGGACGACAGCTTC
TTCCACAGACTGGAAGAGTCCTTCCTGGTGGAAGAGGATAAGAAGCACGAGCGGCACCCCATCTTCGGCA
ACATCGTGGACGAGGTGGCCTACCACGAGAAGTACCCCACCATCTACCACCTGAGAAAGAAACTGGTGGA
CAGCACCGACAAGGCCGACCTGCGGCTGATCTATCTGGCCCTGGCCCACATGATCAAGTTCCGGGGCCAC
TTCCTGATCGAGGGCGACCTGAACCCCGACAACAGCGACGTGGACAAGCTGTTCATCCAGCTGGTGCAGA
CCTACAACCAGCTGTTCGAGGAAAACCCCATCAACGCCAGCGGCGTGGACGCCAAGGCCATCCTGTCTGC
CAGACTGAGCAAGAGCAGACGGCTGGAAAATCTGATCGCCCAGCTGCCCGGCGAGAAGAAGAATGGCCTG
TTCGGAAACCTGATTGCCCTGAGCCTGGGCCTGACCCCCAACTTCAAGAGCAACTTCGACCTGGCCGAGG
ATGCCAAACTGCAGCTGAGCAAGGACACCTACGACGACGACCTGGACAACCTGCTGGCCCAGATCGGCGA
CCAGTACGCCGACCTGTTTCTGGCCGCCAAGAACCTGTCCGACGCCATCCTGCTGAGCGACATCCTGAGA
GTGAACACCGAGATCACCAAGGCCCCCCTGAGCGCCTCTATGATCAAGAGATACGACGAGCACCACCAGG
ACCTGACCCTGCTGAAAGCTCTCGTGCGGCAGCAGCTGCCTGAGAAGTACAAAGAGATTTTCTTCGACCA
GAGCAAGAACGGCTACGCCGGCTACATTGACGGCGGAGCCAGCCAGGAAGAGTTCTACAAGTTCATCAAG
CCCATCCTGGAAAAGATGGACGGCACCGAGGAACTGCTCGTGAAGCTGAACAGAGAGGACCTGCTGCGGA
AGCAGCGGACCTTCGACAACGGCAGCATCCCCCACCAGATCCACCTGGGAGAGCTGCACGCCATTCTGCG
GCGGCAGGAAGATTTTTACCCATTCCTGAAGGACAACCGGGAAAAGATCGAGAAGATCCTGACCTTCCGC
ATCCCCTACTACGTGGGCCCTCTGGCCAGGGGAAACAGCAGATTCGCCTGGATGACCAGAAAGAGCGAGG
AAACCATCACCCCCTGGAACTTCGAGGAAGTGGTGGACAAGGGCGCTTCCGCCCAGAGCTTCATCGAGCG
GATGACCAACTTCGATAAGAACCTGCCCAACGAGAAGGTGCTGCCCAAGCACAGCCTGCTGTACGAGTAC
TTCACCGTGTATAACGAGCTGACCAAAGTGAAATACGTGACCGAGGGAATGAGAAAGCCCGCCTTCCTGA
GCGGCGAGCAGAAAAAGGCCATCGTGGACCTGCTGTTCAAGACCAACCGGAAAGTGACCGTGAAGCAGCT
GAAAGAGGACTACTTCAAGAAAATCGAGTGCTTCGACTCCGTGGAAATCTCCGGCGTGGAAGATCGGTTC
AACGCCTCCCTGGGCACATACCACGATCTGCTGAAAATTATCAAGGACAAGGACTTCCTGGACAATGAGG
AAAACGAGGACATTCTGGAAGATATCGTGCTGACCCTGACACTGTTTGAGGACAGAGAGATGATCGAGGA
ACGGCTGAAAACCTATGCCCACCTGTTCGACGACAAAGTGATGAAGCAGCTGAAGCGGCGGAGATACACC
GGCTGGGGCAGGCTGAGCCGGAAGCTGATCAACGGCATCCGGGACAAGCAGTCCGGCAAGACAATCCTGG
ATTTCCTGAAGTCCGACGGCTTCGCCAACAGAAACTTCATGCAGCTGATCCACGACGACAGCCTGACCTT
TAAAGAGGACATCCAGAAAGCCCAGGTGTCCGGCCAGGGCGATAGCCTGCACGAGCACATTGCCAATCTG
GCCGGCAGCCCCGCCATTAAGAAGGGCATCCTGCAGACAGTGAAGGTGGTGGACGAGCTCGTGAAAGTGA
TGGGCCGGCACAAGCCCGAGAACATCGTGATCGAAATGGCCAGAGAGAACCAGACCACCCAGAAGGGACA
GAAGAACAGCCGCGAGAGAATGAAGCGGATCGAAGAGGGCATCAAAGAGCTGGGCAGCCAGATCCTGAAA
GAACACCCCGTGGAAAACACCCAGCTGCAGAACGAGAAGCTGTACCTGTACTACCTGCAGAATGGGCGGG
ATATGTACGTGGACCAGGAACTGGACATCAACCGGCTGTCCGACTACGATGTGGACCATATCGTGCCTCA
GAGCTTTCTGGCCGACGACTCCATCGACAACAAGGTGCTGACCAGAAGCGACAAGAACCGGGGCAAGAGC
GACAACGTGCCCTCCGAAGAGGTCGTGAAGAAGATGAAGAACTACTGGCGGCAGCTGCTGAACGCCAAGC
TGATTACCCAGAGAAAGTTCGACAATCTGACCAAGGCCGAGAGAGGCGGCCTGAGCGAACTGGATAAGGC
CGGCTTCATCAAGAGACAGCTGGTGGAAACCCGGCAGATCACAAAGCACGTGGCACAGATCCTGGACTCC
CGGATGAACACTAAGTACGACGAGAATGACAAGCTGATCCGGGAAGTGAAAGTGATCACCCTGAAGTCCA
AGCTGGTGTCCGATTTCCGGAAGGATTTCCAGTTTTACAAAGTGCGCGAGATCAACAACTACCACCACGC
CCACGACGCCTACCTGAACGCCGTCGTGGGAACCGCCCTGATCAAAAAGTACCCTGCCCTGGAAAGCGAG
TTCGTGTACGGCGACTACAAGGTGTACGACGTGCGGAAGATGATCGCCAAGAGCGAGCAGGAAATCGGCA
AGGCTACCGCCAAGTACTTCTTCTACAGCAACATCATGAACTTTTTCAAGACCGAGATTACCCTGGCCAA
CGGCGAGATCCGGAAGGCCCCTCTGATCGAGACAAACGGCGAAACCGGGGAGATCGTGTGGGATAAGGGC
CGGGATTTTGCCACCGTGCGGAAAGTGCTGAGCATGCCCCAAGTGAATATCGTGAAAAAGACCGAGGTGC
AGACAGGCGGCTTCAGCAAAGAGTCTATCCTGCCCAAGAGGAACAGCGATAAGCTGATCGCCAGAAAGAA
GGACTGGGACCCTAAGAAGTACGGCGGCTTCGACAGCCCCACCGTGGCCTATTCTGTGCTGGTGGTGGCC
AAAGTGGAAAAGGGCAAGTCCAAGAAACTGAAGAGTGTGAAAGAGCTGCTGGGGATCACCATCATGGAAA
GAAGCAGCTTCGAGAAGAATCCCATCGACTTTCTGGAAGCCAAGGGCTACAAAGAAGTGAAAAAGGACCT
GATCATCAAGCTGCCTAAGTACTCCCTGTTCGAGCTGGAAAACGGCCGGAAGAGAATGCTGGCCTCTGCC
GGCGAACTGCAGAAGGGAAACGAACTGGCCCTGCCCTCCAAATATGTGAACTTCCTGTACCTGGCCAGCC
ACTATGAGAAGCTGAAGGGCTCCCCCGAGGATAATGAGCAGAAACAGCTGTTTGTGGAACAGCACAAGCA
CTACCTGGACGAGATCATCGAGCAGATCAGCGAGTTCTCCAAGAGAGTGATCCTGGCCGACGCTAATCTG
GACAAAGTGCTGTCCGCCTACAACAAGCACCGGGATAAGCCCATCAGAGAGCAGGCCGAGAATATCATCC
ACCTGTTTACCCTGACCAATCTGGGAGCCCCTGCCGCCTTCAAGTACTTTGACACCACCATCGACCGGAA
GAGGTACACCAGCACCAAAGAGGTGCTGGACGCCACCCTGATCCACCAGAGCATCACCGGCCTGTACGAG
ACACGGATCGACCTGTCTCAGCTGGGAGGCGACAGCCCCAAGAAGAAGAGAAAGGTGGAGGCCAGCGGAA
GCGGAGCCACTAACTTCTCCCTGTTGAAACAAGCAGGGGATGTCGAAGAGAATCCCGGGCCAATGGTGTC
TAAGGGCGAGGAGCTGATCAAGGAAAATATGCGTATGAAGGTGGTCATGGAAGGTTCGGTCAACGGCCAC
CAATTCAAATGCACAGGTGAAGGAGAAGGCAATCCGTACATGGGAACTCAAACCATGAGGATCAAAGTCA
TCGAGGGAGGACCCCTGCCATTTGCCTTTGACATTCTTGCCACGTCGTTCATGTATGGCAGCCGTACTTT
TATCAAGTACCCGAAAGGCATTCCTGATTTCTTTAAACAGTCCTTTCCTGAGGGTTTTACTTGGGAAAGA
GTTACGAGATACGAAGATGGTGGAGTCGTCACCGTCATGCAGGACACCAGCCTTGAGGATGGCTGTCTCG
TTTACCACGTCCAAGTCAGAGGGGTAAACTTTCCCTCCAATGGTCCCGTGATGCAGAAAAAGACCAAGGG
TTGGGAGCCTAATACAGAGATGATGTATCCAGCAGATGGTGGTCTGAGGGGATACACTCATATGGCACTG
AAAGTTGATGGTGGTGGCCATCTGTCTTGCTCTTTCGTAACAACTTACAGGTCAAAAAAGACCGTCGGGA
ACATCAAGATGCCCGGTATCCATGCCGTTGATCACCGCCTGGAAAGGTTAGAGGAAAGTGACAATGAAAT
GTTCGTAGTACAACGCGAACACGCAGTTGCCAAGTTCGCCGGGCTTGGTGGTGGGATGGACGAGCTGTAC
AAGGGAAGCGGAGCCACTAACTTCTCCCTGTTGAAACAAGCAGGGGATGTCGAAGAGAATCCCGGGCCAA
TGACTGCCATGGAGGAGTCACAGTCGGATATCAGCCTCAAGAGAGCGCTGCCCACCTGCACAAGCGCCTC
TCCCCCGCAAAAGAAAAAACCACTTGATGGAGAGTATTTCACCCTCAAGATCCGCGGGCGTAAACGCTTC
GAGATGTTCCGGGAGCTGAATGAGGCCTTAGAGTTAAAGGATGCCCATGCTACAGAGGAGTCTGGAGACA
GCAGGGCTCACTCCAGCTACCTGAAGACCAAGAAGGGCCAGTCTACTTCCCGCCATAAAAAAACAATGGT
CAAGAAAGTGGGGCCTGACTCAGACTGATAAGAATTCCTAGAGCTCGCTGATCAGCCTCGACTGTGCCTT
CTAGTTGCCAGCCATCTGTTGTTTGCCCCTCCCCCGTGCCTTCCTTGACCCTGGAAGGTGCCACTCCCAC
TGTCCTTTCCTAATAAAATGAGGAAATTGCATCGCATTGTCTGAGTAGGTGTCATTCTATTCTGGGGGGT
GGGGTGGGGCAGGACAGCAAGGGGGAGGATTGGGAAGAGAATAGCAGGCATGCTGGGGAGCGGCCGCAGG
AACCCCTAGTGATGGAGTTGGCCACTCCCTCTCTGCGCGCTCGCTCGCTCACTGAGGCCGGGCGACCAAA
GGTCGCCCGACGCCCGGGCTTTGCCCGGGCGGCCTCAGTGAGCGAGCGAGCGCGCAGCTGCCTGCAGGGG
CGCCTGATGCGGTATTTTCTCCTTACGCATCTGTGCGGTATTTCACACCGCATA
[95 nt withheld, positions 7545-7639]
T
[46 nt withheld, positions 7641-7686]
C
[141 nt withheld, positions 7688-7828]
CCTTTGACGTTGGAGTCCACGTTCTTT
[37 nt withheld, positions 7856-7892]
ACTCTATCTCGGGCTATTCTTTTGATTTATAAGGGATTTTGCCGATTTCGGTCTATTGGTTAAAAAATGA
GCTGATTTAACAAAAATTTAACGCGAATTTTAACAAAATTAGACGTCAGGTGGCACTTTTCGGGGAAATG
TGCGCGGAACCCCTATTTGTTTATTTTTCTAAATACATTCAAATATGTATCCGCTCATGAGACAATAACC
CTGATAAATGCTTCAATAATATTGAAAAAGGAAGAGTATGAGTATTCAACATTTCCGTGTCGCCCTTATT
CCCTTTTTTGCGGCATTTTGCCTTCCTGTTTTTGCTCACCCAGAAACGCTGGTGAAAGTAAAAGATGCTG
AAGATCAGTTGGGTGCACGAGTGGGTTACATCGAACTGGATCTCAACAGCGGTAAGATCCTTGAGAGTTT
TCGCCCCGAAGAACGTTTTCCAATGATGAGCACTTTTAAAGTTCTGCTATGTGGCGCGGTATTATCCCGT
ATTGACGCCGGGCAAGAGCAACTCGGTCGCCGCATACACTATTCTCAGAATGACTTGGTTGAGTACTCAC
CAGTCACAGAAAAGCATCTTACGGATGGCATGACAGTAAGAGAATTATGCAGTGCTGCCATAACCATGAG
TGATAACACTGCGGCCAACTTACTTCTGACAACGATCGGAGGACCGAAGGAGCTAACCGCTTTTTTGCAC
AACATGGGGGATCATGTAACTCGCCTTGATCGTTGGGAACCGGAGCTGAATGAAGCCATACCAAACGACG
AGCGTGACACCACGATGCCTGTAGCAATGGCAACAACGTTGCGCAAACTATTAACTGGCGAACTACTTAC
TCTAGCTTCCCGGCAACAATTAATAGACTGGATGGAGGCGGATAAAGTTGCAGGACCACTTCTGCGCTCG
GCCCTTCCGGCTGGCTGGTTTATTGCTGATAAATCTGGAGCCGGTGAGCGTGGGTCTCGCGGTATCATTG
CAGCACTGGGGCCAGATGGTAAGCCCTCCCGTATCGTAGTTATCTACACGACGGGGAGTCAGGCAACTAT
GGATGAACGAAATAGACAGATCGCTGAGATAGGTGCCTCACTGATTAAGCATTGGTAACTGTCAGACCAA
GTTTACTCATATATACTTTAGATTGATTTAAAACTTCATTTTTAATTTAAAAGGATCTAGGTGAAGATCC
TTTTTGATAATCTCATGACCAAAATCCCTTAACGTGAGTTTTCGTTCCACTGAGCGTCAGACCCCGTAGA
AAAGATCAAAGGATCTTCTTGAGATCCTTTTTTTCTGCGCGTAATCTGCTGCTTGCAAACAAAAAAACCA
CCGCTACCAGCGGTGGTTTGTTTGCCGGATCAAGAGCTACCAACTCTTTTTCCGAAGGTAACTGGCTTCA
GCAGAGCGCAGATACCAAATACTGTTCTTCTAGTGTAGCCGTAGTTAGGCCACCACTTCAAGAACTCTGT
AGCACCGCCTACATACCTCGCTCTGCTAATCCTGTTACCAGTGGCTGCTGCCAGTGGCGATAAGTCGTGT
CTTACCGGGTTGGACTCAAGACGATAGTTACCGGATAAGGCGCAGCGGTCGGGCTGAACGGGGGGTTCGT
GCACACAGCCCAGCTTGGAGCGAACGACCTACACCGAACTGAGATACCTACAGCGTGAGCTATGAGAAAG
CGCCACGCTTCCCGAAGGGAGAAAGGCGGACAGGTATCCGGTAAGCGGCAGGGTCGGAACAGGAGAGCGC
ACGAGGGAGCTTCCAGGGGGAAACGCCTGGTATCTTTATAGTCCTGTCGGGTTTCGCCACCTCTGACTTG
AGCGTCGATTTTTGTGATGCTCGTCAGGGGGGCGGAGCCTATGGAAAAACGCCAGCAACGCGGCCTTTTT
ACGGTTCCTGGCCTTTTGCTGGCCTTTTGCTCACATGCTGGGCCCAG
